Addgene plasmid #12340: pCSC-SP-PW-NepX (aka: pBOB-NEPX)
Depositing lab: Inder Verma. Depositing organization: Salk Institute for Biological Studies. Publication: Neprilysin regulates amyloid Beta peptide levels. Marr RA, Guan H, Rockenstein E, Kindy M, Gage FH, Verma I, Masliah E, Hersh LB. J Mol Neurosci. 2004 . 22(1-2):5-11. 10.1385/JMN:22:1-2:5 PubMed 14742905.
Backbone
  Vector backbone: pBOB
  Backbone size w/o insert (bp): 8500
  Vector type: Mammalian Expression, Lentiviral
Growth in bacteria
  Bacterial resistance: Ampicillin, 100 μg/mL
  Growth temperature: 37°C
  Growth strain: Stbl3
  Copy number: High Copy
Gene/Insert
  Gene/Insert name: NEP-X (alt name: neprilysin)
  Species: H. sapiens (human)
  Insert size (bp): 2250
  Mutation: E585V (inactive mutant)
  Entrez Gene: MME (a.k.a. CALLA, CD10, CMT2T, NEP, SCA43, SFE)
  Cloning method: Restriction Enzyme
  Sequencing primers: 5′ LNCX primer
Terms and licenses: Academic/Nonprofit Terms; Industry Terms: Not Available to Industry
Depositor comments: The sequence and map shown are for the wild-type Nep plasmid. The NepX plasmid contains an inactivating E585V mutation in the Nep gene.
How to cite: pCSC-SP-PW-NepX (aka: pBOB-NEPX) was a gift from Inder Verma (Addgene plasmid # 12340 ; http://n2t.net/addgene:12340 ; RRID:Addgene_12340)
