[The description below was written by a language model from this plasmid's Addgene catalogue record and pLannotate feature annotations shown in this document.]
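Description:
pCSC-SP-PW-NepX (also called pBOB-NEPX) is an HIV-1-based lentiviral transfer vector built on the pBOB backbone for expressing a catalytically inactive form of human neprilysin (MME, also known as CD10/CALLA) in mammalian cells. It is maintained in E. coli as a high-copy plasmid through a ColE1/pUC-type origin with ampicillin selection. The backbone also carries an f1 origin and an SV40/EM7-driven bleomycin/Zeocin resistance cassette located outside the viral genome.

The viral portion begins with a CMV enhancer/promoter fused to a truncated 5' LTR, an arrangement that typically allows Tat-independent transcription of the genomic RNA in packaging cells. This is followed by the Ψ packaging signal with a partial gag sequence, the Rev response element for nuclear export of unspliced RNA, and the cPPT/CTS element that aids nuclear import of the reverse-transcribed genome. An internal CMV enhancer/promoter drives the roughly 2.25 kb neprilysin coding sequence, and a downstream WPRE boosts transcript stability and expression. The cassette ends in a 3' LTR region, with a bGH polyadenylation signal beyond it.

The insert is recorded as carrying an E585V substitution that abolishes peptidase activity. However, the depositor notes that the supplied sequence and map, and therefore the feature table, are those of the wild-type neprilysin plasmid and do not show the mutation. The associated study concerns neprilysin regulation of amyloid β peptide levels, so this construct most plausibly serves as the enzymatically dead control alongside the active neprilysin vector, although the record does not say so explicitly.
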