Features (pLannotate 1.2.2; 32 found; start..end, strand, type, name):
     36..80      -  misc_feature   bom (fragment): basis of mobility region from pBR322
    235..614     +  enhancer       CMV enhancer: human cytomegalovirus immediate early enhancer
    615..814     +  promoter       CMV promoter: human cytomegalovirus (CMV) immediate early promoter
    832..1012    +  LTR            5' LTR (truncated): truncated 5' long terminal repeat (LTR) from HIV-1
   1056..1181    +  misc_feature   HIV-1 Ψ: packaging signal of human immunodeficiency virus type 1
   1165..1528    +  CDS            HIV-1 gag (fragment): gag protein from human immunodeficiency virus 1; gag
   1623..1959    +  ncRNA          RRE: Accession: RF00036 - HIV Rev response element
   2284..2384    +  CDS            Rev (fragment): human immunodeficiency virus 1 (HIV-1) Rev protein; rev; enhances nuclear export of unspliced and incompletely spliced viral mRNAs
   2388..2505    +  misc_feature   cPPT/CTS: central polypurine tract and central termination sequence of HIV-1
   2528..2831    +  enhancer       CMV enhancer: human cytomegalovirus immediate early enhancer
   2832..3035    +  promoter       CMV promoter: human cytomegalovirus (CMV) immediate early promoter
   3224..5473    +  CDS            MME: NEP_HUMAN - Also known as EPN. Experimental evidence at protein level: Swiss-Prot protein existence level 1. Thermolysin-like specificity, but is almost confined on acting on polypeptides of up to 30 amino acids (PubMed:15283675, PubMed:8168535). Biologically important in the destruction of opioid peptides such as Met- and Leu-enkephalins by cleavage of a Gly-Phe bond (PubMed:17101991). Able to cleave angiotensin-1, angiotensin-2 and angiotensin 1-9 (PubMed:15283675). Involved in the degradation of atrial natriuretic factor (ANF) and brain natriuretic factor (BNP(1- 32)) (PubMed:2531377, PubMe
   5774..5893    +  CDS            nef (fragment): NEF_HV1Z2 - Experimental evidence at protein level: Swiss-Prot protein existence level 1. Extracellular Nef protein targets CD4(+) T-lymphocytes for apoptosis by interacting with CXCR4 surface receptors. From Human immunodeficiency virus type 1 group M subtype D (isolate Z2/CDC-Z34) (HIV-1).
   5896..6484    +  misc_feature   WPRE: woodchuck hepatitis virus posttranscriptional regulatory element
   6501..6569    +  CDS            nef (fragment): NEF_HV1Z2 - Experimental evidence at protein level: Swiss-Prot protein existence level 1. Extracellular Nef protein targets CD4(+) T-lymphocytes for apoptosis by interacting with CXCR4 surface receptors. From Human immunodeficiency virus type 1 group M subtype D (isolate Z2/CDC-Z34) (HIV-1).
   6571..6883    +  LTR            3' LTR (fragment): 3' long terminal repeat (LTR) from HIV-1
   6891..7071    +  LTR            5' LTR (truncated): truncated 5' long terminal repeat (LTR) from HIV-1
   7103..7327    +  polyA_signal   bGH poly(A) signal: bovine growth hormone polyadenylation signal
   7331..7352    +  promoter       SV40 promoter (fragment): SV40 enhancer and early promoter
   7373..7801    +  rep_origin     f1 ori (sequence partly withheld): f1 bacteriophage origin of replication; arrow indicates direction of (+) strand synthesis
   7815..8145    +  promoter       SV40 promoter: SV40 enhancer and early promoter
   8193..8240    +  promoter       EM7 promoter: synthetic bacterial promoter&nbsp
   8259..8633    +  CDS            BleoR: antibiotic-binding protein; Sh ble from Streptoalloteichus hindustanus; confers resistance to bleomycin, phleomycin, and Zeocin™
   8643..8768    +  CDS            ble (fragment): BLE_KLEPN - Experimental evidence at protein level: Swiss-Prot protein existence level 1. Binding protein with a strong affinity to the bleomycin family of antibiotics. Binds to CL990; an antimitotic-antibiotic compound. From Klebsiella pneumoniae.
   8763..8884    +  polyA_signal   SV40 poly(A) signal: SV40 polyadenylation signal
   8955..8977    -  protein_bind   lac operator (fragment): The lac repressor binds to the lac operator to inhibit transcription in E. coli. This inhibition can be relieved by adding lactose or isopropyl-β-D-thiogalactopyranoside (IPTG). lac repressor encoded by lacI
   8981..9011    -  promoter       lac promoter: promoter for the E. coli lac operon
   9026..9047    -  protein_bind   CAP binding site: CAP binding activates transcription in the presence of cAMP. E. coli catabolite activator protein
   9060..9152    -  CDS            lacI (fragment): lac repressor; lacI; The lac repressor binds to the lac operator to inhibit transcription in E. coli. This inhibition can be relieved by adding lactose or isopropyl-β-D-thiogalactopyranoside (IPTG).
   9335..9923    -  rep_origin     ori: high-copy-number ColE1/pMB1/pBR322/pUC origin of replication
  10094..10954   -  CDS            AmpR: β-lactamase; bla; confers resistance to ampicillin, carbenicillin, and related antibiotics
  10955..11059   -  promoter       AmpR promoter: bla
>Addgene plasmid #12340 | pCSC-SP-PW-NepX (aka: pBOB-NEPX) | depositor full sequence | sequence record 7284 | Author sequence
GACGGATCGGGAGATCTCCCGATCCCCTATGGTCGACTCTCAGTACAATCTGCTCTGATGCCGCATAGTT
AAGCCAGTATCTGCTCCCTGCTTGTGTGTTGGAGGTCGCTGAGTAGTGCGCGAGCAAAATTTAAGCTACA
ACAAGGCAAGGCTTGACCGACAATTGCATGAAGAATCTGCTTAGGGTTAGGCGTTTTGCGCTGCTTCGCG
ATGTACGGGCCAGATATACGCGTTGACATTGATTATTGACTAGTTATTAATAGTAATCAATTACGGGGTC
ATTAGTTCATAGCCCATATATGGAGTTCCGCGTTACATAACTTACGGTAAATGGCCCGCCTGGCTGACCG
CCCAACGACCCCCGCCCATTGACGTCAATAATGACGTATGTTCCCATAGTAACGCCAATAGGGACTTTCC
ATTGACGTCAATGGGTGGACTATTTACGGTAAACTGCCCACTTGGCAGTACATCAAGTGTATCATATGCC
AAGTACGCCCCCTATTGACGTCAATGACGGTAAATGGCCCGCCTGGCATTATGCCCAGTACATGACCTTA
TGGGACTTTCCTACTTGGCAGTACATCTACGTATTAGTCATCGCTATTACCATGGTGATGCGGTTTTGGC
AGTACATCAATGGGCGTGGATAGCGGTTTGACTCACGGGGATTTCCAAGTCTCCACCCCATTGACGTCAA
TGGGAGTTTGTTTTGGCACCAAAATCAACGGGACTTTCCAAAATGTCGTAACAACTCCGCCCCATTGACG
CAAATGGGCGGTAGGCGTGTACGGTGGGAGGTCTATATAAGCAGCGCGTTTTGCCTGTACTGGGTCTCTC
TGGTTAGACCAGATCTGAGCCTGGGAGCTCTCTGGCTAACTAGGGAACCCACTGCTTAAGCCTCAATAAA
GCTTGCCTTGAGTGCTTCAAGTAGTGTGTGCCCGTCTGTTGTGTGACTCTGGTAACTAGAGATCCCTCAG
ACCCTTTTAGTCAGTGTGGAAAATCTCTAGCAGTGGCGCCCGAACAGGGACCTGAAAGCGAAAGGGAAAC
CAGAGCTCTCTCGACGCAGGACTCGGCTTGCTGAAGCGCGCACGGCAAGAGGCGAGGGGCGGCGACTGGT
GAGTACGCCAAAAATTTTGACTAGCGGAGGCTAGAAGGAGAGAGATGGGTGCGAGAGCGTCAGTATTAAG
CGGGGGAGAATTAGATCGCGATGGGAAAAAATTCGGTTAAGGCCAGGGGGAAAGAAAAAATATAAATTAA
AACATATAGTATGGGCAAGCAGGGAGCTAGAACGATTCGCAGTTAATCCTGGCCTGTTAGAAACATCAGA
AGGCTGTAGACAAATACTGGGACAGCTACAACCATCCCTTCAGACAGGATCAGAAGAACTTAGATCATTA
TATAATACAGTAGCAACCCTCTATTGTGTGCATCAAAGGATAGAGATAAAAGACACCAAGGAAGCTTTAG
ACAAGATAGAGGAAGAGCAAAACAAAAGTAAGACCACCGCACAGCAAGCGGCCGCTGATCTTCAGACTTG
GAGGAGGAGATATGAGGGACAATTGGAGAAGTGAATTATATAAATATAAAGTAGTAAAAATTGAACCATT
AGGAGTAGCACCCACCAAGGCAAAGAGAAGAGTGGTGCAGAGAGAAAAAAGAGCAGTGGGAATAGGAGCT
TTGTTCCTTGGGTTCTTGGGAGCAGCAGGAAGCACTATGGGCGCAGCCTCAATGACGCTGACGGTACAGG
CCAGACAATTATTGTCTGGTATAGTGCAGCAGCAGAACAATTTGCTGAGGGCTATTGAGGCGCAACAGCA
TCTGTTGCAACTCACAGTCTGGGGCATCAAGCAGCTCCAAGCAAGAATCCTAGCTGTGGAAAGATACCTA
AAGGATCAACAGCTCCTAGGGATTTGGGGTTGCTCTGGAAAACTCATTTGCACCACTGCTGTGCCTTGGA
ATGCTAGTTGGAGTAATAAATCTCTGGAACAGATCTGGAATCACACGACCTGGATGGAGTGGGACAGAGA
AATTAACAATTACACAAGCTTAATACACTCCTTAATTGAAGAATCGCAAAACCAGCAAGAAAAGAATGAA
CAAGAATTATTGGAATTAGATAAATGGGCAAGTTTGTGGAATTGGTTTAACATAACAAATTGGCTGTGGT
ATATAAAATTATTCATAATGATAGTAGGAGGCTTGGTAGGTTTAAGAATAGTTTTTGCTGTACTTTCTAT
AGTGAATAGAGTTAGGCAGGGATATTCACCATTATCGTTTCAGACCCACCTCCCAATCCCGAGGGGACCC
GACAGGCCCGAAGGAATAGAAGAAGAAGGTGGAGAGAGAGACAGAGACAGATCCATTCGATTAGTGAACG
GATCAACTTTTAAAAGAAAAGGGGGGATTGGGGGGTACAGTGCAGGGGAAAGAATAGTAGACATAATAGC
AACAGACATACAAACTAAAGAATTACAAAAACAAATTACAAAAATTCAAAATTTTATCGATAAGCTTGGG
AGTTCCGCGTTACATAACTTACGGTAAATGGCCCGCCTGGCTGACCGCCCAACGACCCCCGCCCATTGAC
GTCAATAATGACGTATGTTCCCATAGTAACGCCAATAGGGACTTTCCATTGACGTCAATGGGTGGAGTAT
TTACGGTAAACTGCCCACTTGGCAGTACATCAAGTGTATCATATGCCAAGTACGCCCCCTATTGACGTCA
ATGACGGTAAATGGCCCGCCTGGCATTATGCCCAGTACATGACCTTATGGGACTTTCCTACTTGGCAGTA
CATCTACGTATTAGTCATCGCTATTACCATGGTGATGCGGTTTTGGCAGTACATCAATGGGCGTGGATAG
CGGTTTGACTCACGGGGATTTCCAAGTCTCCACCCCATTGACGTCAATGGGAGTTTGTTTTGGCACCAAA
ATCAACGGGACTTTCCAAAATGTCGTAACAACTCCGCCCCATTGACGCAAATGGGCGGTAGGCGTGTACG
GTGGGAGGTCTATATAAGCAGAGCTCGTTTAGTGAACCGTCAGATCGCCTGGAGACGCCATCCACGCTGT
TTTGACCTCCATAGAAGACACCGACTCTAGAGGATCCACCGGTGGCCGCCTGGGCCCGTTCGCGTCGCGC
CCAGGACCCTGCGGCCGTGGAGGAGGCGTGCCCTGGGAAGGAGCCGCTACTGGGACCTGAAGAATTTTAG
GTGATGGGCAAGTCAGAAAGTCAGATGGATATAACTGATATCAACACTCCAAAGCCAAAGAAGAAACAGC
GATGGACTCGACTGGAGATCAGCCTCTCGGTCCTTGTCCTGCTCCTCACCATCATAGCTGTGAGAATGAT
CGCACTCTATGCAACCTACGATGATGGTATTTGCAAGTCATCAGACTGCATAAAATCAGCTGCTCGACTG
ATCCAAAACATGGATGCCACCACTGAGCCTTGTAGAGACTTTTTCAAATATGCTTGCGGAGGCTGGTTGA
AACGTAATGTCATTCCCGAGACCAGCTCCCGTTACGGCAACTTTGACATTTTAAGAGATGAACTAGAAGT
CGTTTTGAAAGATGTCCTTCAAGAACCCAAAACTGAAGATATAGTAGCAGTGCAGAAAGCAAAAGCATTG
TACAGGTCTTGTATAAATGAATCTGCTATTGATAGCAGAGGTGGAGAACCTCTACTCAAACTGTTACCAG
ACATATATGGGTGGCCAGTAGCAACAGAAAACTGGGAGCAAAAATATGGTGCTTCTTGGACAGCTGAAAA
AGCTATTGCACAACTGAATTCTAAATATGGGAAAAAAGTCCTTATTAATTTGTTTGTTGGCACTGATGAT
AAGAATTCTGTGAATCATGTAATTCATATTGACCAACCTCGACTTGGCCTCCCTTCTAGAGATTACTATG
AATGCACTGGAATCTATAAAGAGGCTTGTACAGCATATGTGGATTTTATGATTTCTGTGGCCAGATTGAT
TCGTCAGGAAGAAAGATTGCCCATCGATGAAAACCAGCTTGCTTTGGAAATGAATAAAGTTATGGAATTG
GAAAAAGAAATTGCCAATGCTACGGCTAAACCTGAAGATCGAAATGATCCAATGCTTCTGTATAACAAGA
TGAGATTGGCCCAGATCCAAAATAACTTTTCACTAGAGATCAATGGGAAGCCATTCAGCTGGTTGAATTT
CACAAATGAAATCATGTCAACTGTGAATATTAGTATTACAAATGAGGAAGATGTGGTTGTTTATGCTCCA
GAATATTTAACCAAACTTAAGCCCATTCTTACCAAATATTCTGCCAGAGATCTTCAAAATTTAATGTCCT
GGAGATTCATAATGGATCTTGTAAGCAGCCTCAGCCGAACCTACAAGGAGTCCAGAAATGCTTTCCGCAA
GGCCCTTTATGGTACAACCTCAGAAACAGCAACTTGGAGACGTTGTGCAAACTATGTCAATGGGAATATG
GAAAATGCTGTGGGGAGGCTTTATGTGGAAGCAGCATTTGCTGGAGAGAGTAAACATGTGGTCGAGGATT
TGATTGCACAGATCCGAGAAGTTTTTATTCAGACTTTAGATGACCTCACTTGGATGGATGCCGAGACAAA
AAAGAGAGCTGAAGAAAAGGCCTTAGCAATTAAAGAAAGGATCGGCTATCCTGATGACATTGTTTCAAAT
GATAACAAACTGAATAATGAGTACCTCGAGTTGAACTACAAAGAAGATGAATACTTCGAGAACATAATTC
AAAATTTGAAATTCAGCCAAAGTAAACAACTGAAGAAGCTCCGAGAAAAGGTGGACAAAGATGAGTGGAT
AAGTGGAGCAGCTGTAGTCAATGCATTTTACTCTTCAGGAAGAAATCAGATAGTCTTCCCAGCCGGCATT
CTGCAGCCCCCCTTCTTTAGTGCCCAGCAGTCCAACTCATTGAACTATGGGGGCATCGGCATGGTCATAG
GACACGAAATCACCCATGGCTTCGATGACAATGGCAGAAACTTTAACAAAGATGGAGACCTCGTTGACTG
GTGGACTCAACAGTCTGCAAGTAACTTTAAGGAGCAATCCCAGTGCATGGTGTATCAGTATGGAAACTTT
TCCTGGGACCTGGCAGGTGGACAGCACCTTAATGGAATTAATACACTGGGAGAAAACATTGCTGATAATG
GAGGTCTTGGTCAAGCATACAGAGCCTATCAGAATTATATTAAAAAGAATGGCGAAGAAAAATTACTTCC
TGGACTTGACCTAAATCACAAACAACTATTTTTCTTGAACTTTGCACAGGTGTGGTGTGGAACCTATAGG
CCAGAGTATGCGGTTAACTCCATTAAAACAGATGTGCACAGTCCAGGCAATTTCAGGATTATTGGGACTT
TGCAGAACTCTGCAGAGTTTTCAGAAGCCTTTCACTGCCGCAAGAATTCATACATGAATCCAGAAAAGAA
GTGCCGGGTTTGGTGATCTTCAAAAGAAGCATTGCAGCCCTTGGCTAGACTTGCCAACACCACAGAAATG
GGGAATTCTCTAATCGAAAGAAAATGGGCCCTAGGGGTCACTGTACTGACTTGAGGGTGATTAACAGAGA
GGGCACCATCACAATACAGATAACATTAGGTTGTCCTAGAAAGGGTGTGGAGGGAGGAAGGGGGTCTAAG
GTCTATCAAGTCAATCATTTCTCACTGTGTACATAATGCTTAATTTCTAAAGATAATATTACTGTTTATT
TCTGTTTCTCATATGGTCTACGCGAACGTCTCGAGTTTAAACCTGGAAAAACATGGAGCAATCACAAGTA
GCAACACAGCAGCTACCAATGCTGCTTGTGCCTGGCTAGAAGCACAAGAGGAGGAGGAGGTGGGTTTTCC
AGTCACACCTCAGACAATCAACCTCTGGATTACAAAATTTGTGAAAGATTGACTGGTATTCTTAACTATG
TTGCTCCTTTTACGCTATGTGGATACGCTGCTTTAATGCCTTTGTATCATGCTATTGCTTCCCGTATGGC
TTTCATTTTCTCCTCCTTGTATAAATCCTGGTTGCTGTCTCTTTATGAGGAGTTGTGGCCCGTTGTCAGG
CAACGTGGCGTGGTGTGCACTGTGTTTGCTGACGCAACCCCCACTGGTTGGGGCATTGCCACCACCTGTC
AGCTCCTTTCCGGGACTTTCGCTTTCCCCCTCCCTATTGCCACGGCGGAACTCATCGCCGCCTGCCTTGC
CCGCTGCTGGACAGGGGCTCGGCTGTTGGGCACTGACAATTCCGTGGTGTTGTCGGGGAAGCTGACGTCC
TTTCCATGGCTGCTCGCCTGTGTTGCCACCTGGATTCTGCGCGGGACGTCCTTCTGCTACGTCCCTTCGG
CCCTCAATCCAGCGGACCTTCCTTCCCGCGGCCTGCTGCCGGCTCTGCGGCCTCTTCCGCGTCTTCGCCT
TCGCCCTCAGACGAGTCGGATCTCCCTTTGGGCCGCCTCCCCGCCTGGAATTCGAGCTCGGTACCTTTAA
GACCAATGACTTACAAGGCAGCTGTAGATCTTAGCCACTTTTTAAAAGAAAAGGGGGGACTGGAAGGGCT
AATTCACTCCCAAAGAAGACAAGATATCCTTGATCTGTGGATCTACCACACACAAGGCTACTTCCCTGAT
TGACAGAACTACACACCAGGGCCAGGGGTCAGATATCCACTGACCTTTGGATGGTGCTACAAGCTAGTAC
CAGTTGAGCCAGATAAGATAGAAGAGGCCAATAAAGGAGAGAACACCAGCTTGTTACACCCTGTGAGCCT
GCATGGGATGGATGACCCGGAGAGAGAAGTGTTAGAGTGGAGGTTTGACAGCCGCCTAGCATTTCATCAC
GTGGCCCGAGAGCTGCATCCGGACTGTACTGGGTCTCTCTGGTTAGACCAGATCTGAGCCTGGGAGCTCT
CTGGCTAACTAGGGAACCCACTGCTTAAGCCTCAATAAAGCTTGCCTTGAGTGCTTCAAGTAGTGTGTGC
CCGTCTGTTGTGTGACTCTGGTAACTAGAGATCCCTCAGACCCTTTTAGTCAGTGTGGAAAATCTCTAGC
AGGGCCGCTTTAAACCCGCTGATCAGCCTCGACTGTGCCTTCTAGTTGCCAGCCATCTGTTGTTTGCCCC
TCCCCCGTGCCTTCCTTGACCCTGGAAGGTGCCACTCCCACTGTCCTTTCCTAATAAAATGAGGAAATTG
CATCGCATTGTCTGAGTAGGTGTCATTCTATTCTGGGGGGTGGGGTGGGGCAGGACAGCAAGGGGGAGGA
TTGGGAAGACAATAGCAGGCATGCTGGGGATGCGGTGGGCTCTATGGCTTCTGAGGCGGAAAGAACCAGC
TGGGGCTCTAGGGGGTATCCCC
[124 nt withheld, positions 7373-7496]
C
[32 nt withheld, positions 7498-7529]
CA
[57 nt withheld, positions 7532-7588]
A
[49 nt withheld, positions 7590-7638]
CCTTTGACGTTGGAGTCCACGTTCTTT
[37 nt withheld, positions 7666-7702]
ACCCTATCTCGGTCTATTCTTTTGATTTATAAGGGATTTTGGGGATTTCGGCCTATTGGTTAAAAAATGA
GCTGATTTAACAAAAATTTAACGCGAATTAATTCTGTGGAATGTGTGTCAGTTAGGGTGTGGAAAGTCCC
CAGGCTCCCCAGGCAGGCAGAAGTATGCAAAGCATGCATCTCAATTAGTCAGCAACCAGGTGTGGAAAGT
CCCCAGGCTCCCCAGCAGGCAGAAGTATGCAAAGCATGCATCTCAATTAGTCAGCAACCATAGTCCCGCC
CCTAACTCCGCCCATCCCGCCCCTAACTCCGCCCAGTTCCGCCCATTCTCCGCCCCATGGCTGACTAATT
TTTTTTATTTATGCAGAGGCCGAGGCCGCCTCTGCCTCTGAGCTATTCCAGAAGTAGTGAGGAGGCTTTT
TTGGAGGCCTAGGCTTTTGCAAAAAGCTCCCGGGAGCTTGTATATCCATTTTCGGATCTGATCAGCACGT
GTTGACAATTAATCATCGGCATAGTATATCGGCATAGTATAATACGACAAGGTGAGGAACTAAACCATGG
CCAAGTTGACCAGTGCCGTTCCGGTGCTCACCGCGCGCGACGTCGCCGGAGCGGTCGAGTTCTGGACCGA
CCGGCTCGGGTTCTCCCGGGACTTCGTGGAGGACGACTTCGCCGGTGTGGTCCGGGACGACGTGACCCTG
TTCATCAGCGCGGTCCAGGACCAGGTGGTGCCGGACAACACCCTGGCCTGGGTGTGGGTGCGCGGCCTGG
ACGAGCTGTACGCCGAGTGGTCGGAGGTCGTGTCCACGAACTTCCGGGACGCCTCCGGGCCGGCCATGAC
CGAGATCGGCGAGCAGCCGTGGGGGCGGGAGTTCGCCCTGCGCGACCCGGCCGGCAACTGCGTGCACTTC
GTGGCCGAGGAGCAGGACTGACACGTGCTACGAGATTTCGATTCCACCGCCGCCTTCTATGAAAGGTTGG
GCTTCGGAATCGTTTTCCGGGACGCCGGCTGGATGATCCTCCAGCGCGGGGATCTCATGCTGGAGTTCTT
CGCCCACCCCAACTTGTTTATTGCAGCTTATAATGGTTACAAATAAAGCAATAGCATCACAAATTTCACA
AATAAAGCATTTTTTTCACTGCATTCTAGTTGTGGTTTGTCCAAACTCATCAATGTATCTTATCATGTCT
GTATACCGTCGACCTCTAGCTAGAGCTTGGCGTAATCATGGTCATAGCTGTTTCCTGTGTGAAATTGTTA
TCCGCTCACAATTCCACACAACATACGAGCCGGAAGCATAAAGTGTAAAGCCTGGGGTGCCTAATGAGTG
AGCTAACTCACATTAATTGCGTTGCGCTCACTGCCCGCTTTCCAGTCGGGAAACCTGTCGTGCCAGCTGC
ATTAATGAATCGGCCAACGCGCGGGGAGAGGCGGTTTGCGTATTGGGCGCTCTTCCGCTTCCTCGCTCAC
TGACTCGCTGCGCTCGGTCGTTCGGCTGCGGCGAGCGGTATCAGCTCACTCAAAGGCGGTAATACGGTTA
TCCACAGAATCAGGGGATAACGCAGGAAAGAACATGTGAGCAAAAGGCCAGCAAAAGGCCAGGAACCGTA
AAAAGGCCGCGTTGCTGGCGTTTTTCCATAGGCTCCGCCCCCCTGACGAGCATCACAAAAATCGACGCTC
AAGTCAGAGGTGGCGAAACCCGACAGGACTATAAAGATACCAGGCGTTTCCCCCTGGAAGCTCCCTCGTG
CGCTCTCCTGTTCCGACCCTGCCGCTTACCGGATACCTGTCCGCCTTTCTCCCTTCGGGAAGCGTGGCGC
TTTCTCAATGCTCACGCTGTAGGTATCTCAGTTCGGTGTAGGTCGTTCGCTCCAAGCTGGGCTGTGTGCA
CGAACCCCCCGTTCAGCCCGACCGCTGCGCCTTATCCGGTAACTATCGTCTTGAGTCCAACCCGGTAAGA
CACGACTTATCGCCACTGGCAGCAGCCACTGGTAACAGGATTAGCAGAGCGAGGTATGTAGGCGGTGCTA
CAGAGTTCTTGAAGTGGTGGCCTAACTACGGCTACACTAGAAGGACAGTATTTGGTATCTGCGCTCTGCT
GAAGCCAGTTACCTTCGGAAAAAGAGTTGGTAGCTCTTGATCCGGCAAACAAACCACCGCTGGTAGCGGT
GGTTTTTTTGTTTGCAAGCAGCAGATTACGCGCAGAAAAAAAGGATCTCAAGAAGATCCTTTGATCTTTT
CTACGGGGTCTGACGCTCAGTGGAACGAAAACTCACGTTAAGGGATTTTGGTCATGAGATTATCAAAAAG
GATCTTCACCTAGATCCTTTTAAATTAAAAATGAAGTTTTAAATCAATCTAAAGTATATATGAGTAAACT
TGGTCTGACAGTTACCAATGCTTAATCAGTGAGGCACCTATCTCAGCGATCTGTCTATTTCGTTCATCCA
TAGTTGCCTGACTCCCCGTCGTGTAGATAACTACGATACGGGAGGGCTTACCATCTGGCCCCAGTGCTGC
AATGATACCGCGAGACCCACGCTCACCGGCTCCAGATTTATCAGCAATAAACCAGCCAGCCGGAAGGGCC
GAGCGCAGAAGTGGTCCTGCAACTTTATCCGCCTCCATCCAGTCTATTAATTGTTGCCGGGAAGCTAGAG
TAAGTAGTTCGCCAGTTAATAGTTTGCGCAACGTTGTTGCCATTGCTACAGGCATCGTGGTGTCACGCTC
GTCGTTTGGTATGGCTTCATTCAGCTCCGGTTCCCAACGATCAAGGCGAGTTACATGATCCCCCATGTTG
TGCAAAAAAGCGGTTAGCTCCTTCGGTCCTCCGATCGTTGTCAGAAGTAAGTTGGCCGCAGTGTTATCAC
TCATGGTTATGGCAGCACTGCATAATTCTCTTACTGTCATGCCATCCGTAAGATGCTTTTCTGTGACTGG
TGAGTACTCAACCAAGTCATTCTGAGAATAGTGTATGCGGCGACCGAGTTGCTCTTGCCCGGCGTCAATA
CGGGATAATACCGCGCCACATAGCAGAACTTTAAAAGTGCTCATCATTGGAAAACGTTCTTCGGGGCGAA
AACTCTCAAGGATCTTACCGCTGTTGAGATCCAGTTCGATGTAACCCACTCGTGCACCCAACTGATCTTC
AGCATCTTTTACTTTCACCAGCGTTTCTGGGTGAGCAAAAACAGGAAGGCAAAATGCCGCAAAAAAGGGA
ATAAGGGCGACACGGAAATGTTGAATACTCATACTCTTCCTTTTTCAATATTATTGAAGCATTTATCAGG
GTTATTGTCTCATGAGCGGATACATATTTGAATGTATTTAGAAAAATAAACAAATAGGGGTTCCGCGCAC
ATTTCCCCGAAAAGTGCCACCTGACGTC
