>Addgene plasmid #12340 | pCSC-SP-PW-NepX (aka: pBOB-NEPX) | addgene partial sequence | sequence record 18936 | LNCX 5'-AGCTCGTTTAGTGAACCGTCAGATC-3'
CTGTTTTGCCTCCATAGAAGACACCGACTCTAGAGGATCCACCGGTGGCCGCCTGGGCCCGTTCGCGTCG
CGCCCAGGACCCTGCGGCCGTGGAGGAGGCGTGCCCTGGGAAGGAGCCGCTACTGGGACCTGAAGAATTT
TAGGTGATGGGCAAGTCAGAAAGTCAGATGGATATAACTGATATCAACACTCCAAAGCCGAAGAAGAAAC
AGCGATGGACTCCGCTGGAGATCAGCCTCTCGGTCCTTGTCCTGCTCCTCACGATCATAGGCTGTGAGAA
TGATCGCACTCTAAGCAACCTACGATGATGGTATTTGCAAGTCATCAGACTGCATAAGATAAGCTGCTCG
ACTGATCCAACACATGGAT
